Addgene plasmid #97077: pcDNA3-CARMA2cl-FLAG
Purpose: Expresses CARMA2cl/CARD14 isoform 2 in mammalian cells
Depositing lab: Pasquale Vito. Depositing organization: Biogem SCARL, IRGS Instituto di ricerche genetiche Gaetano Salvatore. Publication: Alternative splicing of CARMA2/CARD14 transcripts generates protein variants with differential effect on NF-kappaB activation and endoplasmic reticulum stress-induced cell death. Scudiero I, Zotti T, Ferravante A, Vessichelli M, Vito P, Stilo R. J Cell Physiol. 2011 Dec;226(12):3121-31. doi: 10.1002/jcp.22667. PubMed 21302310.
Backbone
  Vector backbone: pcDNA3
  Backbone size w/o insert (bp): 5400
  Total vector size (bp): 6700
  Vector type: Mammalian Expression
  Selectable markers: Neomycin (select with G418)
Growth in bacteria
  Bacterial resistance: Ampicillin, 100 μg/mL
  Growth temperature: 37°C
  Growth strain: DH5alpha
  Copy number: High Copy
Gene/Insert
  Gene/Insert name: CARD14 isoform 2 (alt name: CARMA2cl)
  Species: H. sapiens (human)
  Insert size (bp): 1300
  Mutation: none
  GenBank ID: NM_052819
  Entrez Gene: CARD14 (a.k.a. BIMP2, CARMA2, PRP, PSORS2, PSS1)
  Promoter: CMV
  Tag / fusion protein: FLAG (N terminal on backbone)
  Cloning method: Restriction Enzyme; 5′ cloning site EcoRI (not destroyed); 3′ cloning site XhoI (not destroyed)
  Sequencing primers: 5′ CMV-F; 3′ BGH-rev
Terms and licenses: Academic/Nonprofit Terms; Industry Terms: Not Available to Industry
Depositor comments: Addgene NGS results found P363R within the CARD14 translation compared to NM_052819 (NP_438170.1).
How to cite: pcDNA3-CARMA2cl-FLAG was a gift from Pasquale Vito (Addgene plasmid # 97077 ; http://n2t.net/addgene:97077 ; RRID:Addgene_97077)
