[The description below was written by a language model from this plasmid's Addgene catalogue record and pLannotate feature annotations shown in this document.]
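Description:
pcDNA3-CARMA2cl-FLAG is a mammalian expression plasmid built on the pcDNA3 backbone that drives production of a FLAG-tagged human CARD14 isoform 2, also called CARMA2cl. The roughly 1.3 kb cDNA was inserted between EcoRI and XhoI sites, both retained, downstream of a FLAG epitope carried on the backbone, so the tag sits at the N terminus of the protein despite its position in the plasmid name. Transcription comes from the human cytomegalovirus immediate early enhancer and promoter and is terminated by the bovine growth hormone polyadenylation signal. A T7 promoter lies between the CMV promoter and the tag and could support in vitro transcription. The annotation software matched the open reading frame to a fragment of CARD14, consistent with a short splice variant. Repository sequencing found one amino-acid difference, P363R, relative to the reference sequence, although the depositor lists no intended mutation.

In E. coli the plasmid is maintained at high copy through a ColE1/pUC-type origin and selected with ampicillin via the β-lactamase gene; an f1 origin is also present, which allows single-stranded DNA production. For mammalian cells, an SV40 early promoter drives the neomycin phosphotransferase gene followed by an SV40 polyadenylation signal, permitting G418 selection of stable lines. Small annotated fragments such as the HIV-1 LTR, ble, lacI and lac promoter pieces are backbone remnants or partial matches rather than functional modules. The sequenced record is 6,828 nt, slightly larger than the catalogue estimate of about 6.7 kb. The construct is intended for transient or stable expression of this CARD14 variant. The associated publication compared CARMA2/CARD14 splice variants for their effects on NF-κB activation and on cell death induced by endoplasmic reticulum stress.
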