Features (pLannotate 1.2.2; 21 found; start..end, strand, type, name):
      1..380     +  enhancer       CMV enhancer: human cytomegalovirus immediate early enhancer
    381..584     +  promoter       CMV promoter: human cytomegalovirus (CMV) immediate early promoter
    580..613     +  LTR            5' LTR (truncated) (fragment): truncated 5' long terminal repeat (LTR) from HIV-1
    629..647     +  promoter       T7 promoter: promoter for bacteriophage T7 RNA polymerase
    692..712     +  CDS            FLAG (fragment): FLAG® epitope tag, followed by an enterokinase cleavage site
    740..1882    +  CDS            CARD14 (fragment): CAR14_HUMAN - Also known as CARMA2. Experimental evidence at protein level: Swiss-Prot protein existence level 1. [Isoform 3]: Not able to activate the inflammatory transcription factor NF-kappa-B and may function as a dominant negative regulator (PubMed:21302310, PubMed:26358359). From Homo sapiens (Human).
   2191..2415    +  polyA_signal   bGH poly(A) signal: bovine growth hormone polyadenylation signal
   2419..2440    +  promoter       SV40 promoter (fragment): SV40 enhancer and early promoter
   2461..2889    +  rep_origin     f1 ori (sequence partly withheld): f1 bacteriophage origin of replication; arrow indicates direction of (+) strand synthesis
   2903..3232    +  promoter       SV40 promoter: SV40 enhancer and early promoter
   3299..4090    +  CDS            neo: KKA2_KLEPN - Also known as kan, nptII. Experimental evidence at protein level: Swiss-Prot protein existence level 1. Resistance to kanamycin, neomycin, paromomycin, ribostamycin, butirosin and gentamicin B. From Klebsiella pneumoniae.
   4114..4272    +  CDS            ble (fragment): BLE_KLEPN - Experimental evidence at protein level: Swiss-Prot protein existence level 1. Binding protein with a strong affinity to the bleomycin family of antibiotics. Binds to CL990; an antimitotic-antibiotic compound. From Klebsiella pneumoniae.
   4267..4388    +  polyA_signal   SV40 poly(A) signal: SV40 polyadenylation signal
   4461..4477    -  protein_bind   lac operator: The lac repressor binds to the lac operator to inhibit transcription in E. coli. This inhibition can be relieved by adding lactose or isopropyl-β-D-thiogalactopyranoside (IPTG). lac repressor encoded by lacI
   4485..4515    -  promoter       lac promoter: promoter for the E. coli lac operon
   4530..4551    -  protein_bind   CAP binding site: CAP binding activates transcription in the presence of cAMP. E. coli catabolite activator protein
   4564..4656    -  CDS            lacI (fragment): lac repressor; lacI; The lac repressor binds to the lac operator to inhibit transcription in E. coli. This inhibition can be relieved by adding lactose or isopropyl-β-D-thiogalactopyranoside (IPTG).
   4839..5427    -  rep_origin     ori: high-copy-number ColE1/pMB1/pBR322/pUC origin of replication
   5598..6458    -  CDS            AmpR: β-lactamase; bla; confers resistance to ampicillin, carbenicillin, and related antibiotics
   6459..6563    -  promoter       AmpR promoter: bla
   6622..6674    -  misc_feature   bom (fragment): basis of mobility region from pBR322
>Addgene plasmid #97077 | pcDNA3-CARMA2cl-FLAG | addgene full sequence | sequence record 190800 | Addgene NGS Result
GACATTGATTATTGACTAGTTATTAATAGTAATCAATTACGGGGTCATTAGTTCATAGCCCATATATGGA
GTTCCGCGTTACATAACTTACGGTAAATGGCCCGCCTGGCTGACCGCCCAACGACCCCCGCCCATTGACG
TCAATAATGACGTATGTTCCCATAGTAACGCCAATAGGGACTTTCCATTGACGTCAATGGGTGGAGTATT
TACGGTAAACTGCCCACTTGGCAGTACATCAAGTGTATCATATGCCAAGTACGCCCCCTATTGACGTCAA
TGACGGTAAATGGCCCGCCTGGCATTATGCCCAGTACATGACCTTATGGGACTTTCCTACTTGGCAGTAC
ATCTACGTATTAGTCATCGCTATTACCATGGTGATGCGGTTTTGGCAGTACATCAATGGGCGTGGATAGC
GGTTTGACTCACGGGGATTTCCAAGTCTCCACCCCATTGACGTCAATGGGAGTTTGTTTTGGCACCAAAA
TCAACGGGACTTTCCAAAATGTCGTAACAACTCCGCCCCATTGACGCAAATGGGCGGTAGGCGTGTACGG
TGGGAGGTCTATATAAGCAGAGCTCTCTGGCTAACTAGAGAACCCACTGCTTACTGGCTTATCGAAATTA
ATACGACTCACTATAGGGAGACCCAAGCTGGCTAGCGTTTAAACTTAAGCTTACCATGGACTACAAGGAC
GACGATGACAAGGTACCAGGATCCAGTGTGGTGGAATTCATGGTTTCCTCCTGTGAGCTGGAATTGCAAG
AGCAGTCCCTGAGGACAGCCAGCGACCAGGAGTCCGGGGATGAGGAGCTGAACCGCCTGAAGGAGGAGAA
TGAGAAACTGCGCTCGCTGACTTTCAGCCTGGCGGAGAAGGACATTCTGGAGCAGAGCCTGGACGAGGCG
CGGGGGAGCCGACAGGAGCTGGTGGAGCGCATCCACTCGCTGCGGGAGCGGGCCGTGGCTGCCGAGAGGC
AGCGAGAGCAGTACTGGGAAGAGAAGGAACAGACCCTGCTGCAGTTCCAGAAGAGTAAGATGGCCTGCCA
ACTCTACAGGGAGAAGGTGAATGCGCTGCAGGCCCAGGTGTGCGAGCTGCAGAAGGAGCGAGACCAGGCG
TACTCCGCGAGGGACAGTGCTCAGAGGGAGATTTCCCAGAGCCTGGTGGAGAAGGACTCCCTCCGCAGGC
AGGTGTTCGAGCTGACGGACCAGGTCTGCGAGCTGCGCACACAGCTTCGCCAGCTGCAGGCAGAGCCTCC
GGGTGTGCTCAAGCAGGAAGCCAGGACCAGGGAGCCCTGTCCACGGGAGAAGCAGCGGCTGGTGCGGATG
CATGCCATCTGCCCCAGAGACGACAGCGACTGCAGCCTCGTCAGCTCCACAGAGTCTCAGCTCTTGTCGG
ACCTGAGTGCCACGTCCAGCCGCGAGCTGGTGGACAGCTTCCGCTCCAGCAGCCCCGCGCCCCCCAGCCA
GCAGTCCCTGTACAAGCGGGTGGCCGAGGACTTCGGGGAAGAACCCTGGTCTTTCAGCAGCTGCCTGGAG
ATCCCGGAGGGAGACCCGGGAGCCCTGCCGGGAGCTAAGGCAGGCGACCCACACCTGGATTATGAGCTCC
TAGACACGGCAGACCTTCCGCAGCTGGAAAGCAGCCTGCAGCCAGTCTCCCCTGGAAGGCTTGATGTCTC
GGAGAGCGGCGTCCTCATGCGGCGGAGGCCAGCCCGCAGGATCCTGAGCCAGGTCACCATGCTGGCGTTC
CAGGGGGATGCATTGCTGGAGCAGATCAGCGTCATCGGCGGGAACCTCACGGGCATCTTCATCCACCGGG
TCACCCGGGGCTCGGCGGCGGACCAGATGGCCTTGCGCCCGGGCACCCAGATTGTGATGGTGAGCCGTGC
GAGGCCCCTCCTGTCCCCCGGGCTCCTCATGGGGACAGTGGCAGCGGGTGGGGTGACCCAGGCAGACTTC
ACCTCCCCCAGACGATGCAGATCCACTCTGGGCTGGGCCTCTGCTCTTTCCTGGGCTGACGTAAAGCGTT
CTGCTCATTTATAGATGAGAGTCGTGCCGTGCAGAACCCAGCATGTCACCCGTGGTGCTGCTGCCATGCG
GCGCTTCTGACCAGGGGTTTTTGCATGAGGCCCCTTGACAGGGCTGACTCGAGTCTAGAGGGCCCGTTTA
AACCCGCTGATCAGCCTCGACTGTGCCTTCTAGTTGCCAGCCATCTGTTGTTTGCCCCTCCCCCGTGCCT
TCCTTGACCCTGGAAGGTGCCACTCCCACTGTCCTTTCCTAATAAAATGAGGAAATTGCATCGCATTGTC
TGAGTAGGTGTCATTCTATTCTGGGGGGTGGGGTGGGGCAGGACAGCAAGGGGGAGGATTGGGAAGACAA
TAGCAGGCATGCTGGGGATGCGGTGGGCTCTATGGCTTCTGAGGCGGAAAGAACCAGCTGGGGCTCTAGG
GGGTATCCCC
[124 nt withheld, positions 2461-2584]
C
[91 nt withheld, positions 2586-2676]
A
[49 nt withheld, positions 2678-2726]
CCTTTGACGTTGGAGTCCACGTTCTTT
[37 nt withheld, positions 2754-2790]
ACCCTATCTCGGTCTATTCTTTTGATTTATAAGGGATTTTGCCGATTTCGGCCTATTGGTTAAAAAATGA
GCTGATTTAACAAAAATTTAACGCGAATTAATTCTGTGGAATGTGTGTCAGTTAGGGTGTGGAAAGTCCC
CAGGCTCCCCAGCAGGCAGAAGTATGCAAAGCATGCATCTCAATTAGTCAGCAACCAGGTGTGGAAAGTC
CCCAGGCTCCCCAGCAGGCAGAAGTATGCAAAGCATGCATCTCAATTAGTCAGCAACCATAGTCCCGCCC
CTAACTCCGCCCATCCCGCCCCTAACTCCGCCCAGTTCCGCCCATTCTCCGCCCCATGGCTGACTAATTT
TTTTTATTTATGCAGAGGCCGAGGCCGCCTCTGCCTCTGAGCTATTCCAGAAGTAGTGAGGAGGCTTTTT
TGGAGGCCTAGGCTTTTGCAAAAAGCTCCCGGGAGCTTGTATATCCATTTTCGGATCTGATCAAGAGACA
GGATGAGGATCGTTTCGCATGATTGAACAAGATGGATTGCACGCAGGTTCTCCGGCCGCTTGGGTGGAGA
GGCTATTCGGCTATGACTGGGCACAACAGACAATCGGCTGCTCTGATGCCGCCGTGTTCCGGCTGTCAGC
GCAGGGGCGCCCGGTTCTTTTTGTCAAGACCGACCTGTCCGGTGCCCTGAATGAACTGCAGGACGAGGCA
GCGCGGCTATCGTGGCTGGCCACGACGGGCGTTCCTTGCGCAGCTGTGCTCGACGTTGTCACTGAAGCGG
GAAGGGACTGGCTGCTATTGGGCGAAGTGCCGGGGCAGGATCTCCTGTCATCTCACCTTGCTCCTGCCGA
GAAAGTATCCATCATGGCTGATGCAATGCGGCGGCTGCATACGCTTGATCCGGCTACCTGCCCATTCGAC
CACCAAGCGAAACATCGCATCGAGCGAGCACGTACTCGGATGGAAGCCGGTCTTGTCGATCAGGATGATC
TGGACGAAGAGCATCAGGGGCTCGCGCCAGCCGAACTGTTCGCCAGGCTCAAGGCGCGCATGCCCGACGG
CGAGGATCTCGTCGTGACCCATGGCGATGCCTGCTTGCCGAATATCATGGTGGAAAATGGCCGCTTTTCT
GGATTCATCGACTGTGGCCGGCTGGGTGTGGCGGACCGCTATCAGGACATAGCGTTGGCTACCCGTGATA
TTGCTGAAGAGCTTGGCGGCGAATGGGCTGACCGCTTCCTCGTGCTTTACGGTATCGCCGCTCCCGATTC
GCAGCGCATCGCCTTCTATCGCCTTCTTGACGAGTTCTTCTGAGCGGGACTCTGGGGTTCGAAATGACCG
ACCAAGCGACGCCCAACCTGCCATCACGAGATTTCGATTCCACCGCCGCCTTCTATGAAAGGTTGGGCTT
CGGAATCGTTTTCCGGGACGCCGGCTGGATGATCCTCCAGCGCGGGGATCTCATGCTGGAGTTCTTCGCC
CACCCCAACTTGTTTATTGCAGCTTATAATGGTTACAAATAAAGCAATAGCATCACAAATTTCACAAATA
AAGCATTTTTTTCACTGCATTCTAGTTGTGGTTTGTCCAAACTCATCAATGTATCTTATCATGTCTGTAT
ACCGTCGACCTCTAGCTAGAGCTTGGCGTAATCATGGTCATAGCTGTTTCCTGTGTGAAATTGTTATCCG
CTCACAATTCCACACAACATACGAGCCGGAAGCATAAAGTGTAAAGCCTGGGGTGCCTAATGAGTGAGCT
AACTCACATTAATTGCGTTGCGCTCACTGCCCGCTTTCCAGTCGGGAAACCTGTCGTGCCAGCTGCATTA
ATGAATCGGCCAACGCGCGGGGAGAGGCGGTTTGCGTATTGGGCGCTCTTCCGCTTCCTCGCTCACTGAC
TCGCTGCGCTCGGTCGTTCGGCTGCGGCGAGCGGTATCAGCTCACTCAAAGGCGGTAATACGGTTATCCA
CAGAATCAGGGGATAACGCAGGAAAGAACATGTGAGCAAAAGGCCAGCAAAAGGCCAGGAACCGTAAAAA
GGCCGCGTTGCTGGCGTTTTTCCATAGGCTCCGCCCCCCTGACGAGCATCACAAAAATCGACGCTCAAGT
CAGAGGTGGCGAAACCCGACAGGACTATAAAGATACCAGGCGTTTCCCCCTGGAAGCTCCCTCGTGCGCT
CTCCTGTTCCGACCCTGCCGCTTACCGGATACCTGTCCGCCTTTCTCCCTTCGGGAAGCGTGGCGCTTTC
TCATAGCTCACGCTGTAGGTATCTCAGTTCGGTGTAGGTCGTTCGCTCCAAGCTGGGCTGTGTGCACGAA
CCCCCCGTTCAGCCCGACCGCTGCGCCTTATCCGGTAACTATCGTCTTGAGTCCAACCCGGTAAGACACG
ACTTATCGCCACTGGCAGCAGCCACTGGTAACAGGATTAGCAGAGCGAGGTATGTAGGCGGTGCTACAGA
GTTCTTGAAGTGGTGGCCTAACTACGGCTACACTAGAAGAACAGTATTTGGTATCTGCGCTCTGCTGAAG
CCAGTTACCTTCGGAAAAAGAGTTGGTAGCTCTTGATCCGGCAAACAAACCACCGCTGGTAGCGGTGGTT
TTTTTGTTTGCAAGCAGCAGATTACGCGCAGAAAAAAAGGATCTCAAGAAGATCCTTTGATCTTTTCTAC
GGGGTCTGACGCTCAGTGGAACGAAAACTCACGTTAAGGGATTTTGGTCATGAGATTATCAAAAAGGATC
TTCACCTAGATCCTTTTAAATTAAAAATGAAGTTTTAAATCAATCTAAAGTATATATGAGTAAACTTGGT
CTGACAGTTACCAATGCTTAATCAGTGAGGCACCTATCTCAGCGATCTGTCTATTTCGTTCATCCATAGT
TGCCTGACTCCCCGTCGTGTAGATAACTACGATACGGGAGGGCTTACCATCTGGCCCCAGTGCTGCAATG
ATACCGCGAGACCCACGCTCACCGGCTCCAGATTTATCAGCAATAAACCAGCCAGCCGGAAGGGCCGAGC
GCAGAAGTGGTCCTGCAACTTTATCCGCCTCCATCCAGTCTATTAATTGTTGCCGGGAAGCTAGAGTAAG
TAGTTCGCCAGTTAATAGTTTGCGCAACGTTGTTGCCATTGCTACAGGCATCGTGGTGTCACGCTCGTCG
TTTGGTATGGCTTCATTCAGCTCCGGTTCCCAACGATCAAGGCGAGTTACATGATCCCCCATGTTGTGCA
AAAAAGCGGTTAGCTCCTTCGGTCCTCCGATCGTTGTCAGAAGTAAGTTGGCCGCAGTGTTATCACTCAT
GGTTATGGCAGCACTGCATAATTCTCTTACTGTCATGCCATCCGTAAGATGCTTTTCTGTGACTGGTGAG
TACTCAACCAAGTCATTCTGAGAATAGTGTATGCGGCGACCGAGTTGCTCTTGCCCGGCGTCAATACGGG
ATAATACCGCGCCACATAGCAGAACTTTAAAAGTGCTCATCATTGGAAAACGTTCTTCGGGGCGAAAACT
CTCAAGGATCTTACCGCTGTTGAGATCCAGTTCGATGTAACCCACTCGTGCACCCAACTGATCTTCAGCA
TCTTTTACTTTCACCAGCGTTTCTGGGTGAGCAAAAACAGGAAGGCAAAATGCCGCAAAAAAGGGAATAA
GGGCGACACGGAAATGTTGAATACTCATACTCTTCCTTTTTCAATATTATTGAAGCATTTATCAGGGTTA
TTGTCTCATGAGCGGATACATATTTGAATGTATTTAGAAAAATAAACAAATAGGGGTTCCGCGCACATTT
CCCCGAAAAGTGCCACCTGACGTCGACGGATCGGGAGATCTCCCGATCCCCTATGGTGCACTCTCAGTAC
AATCTGCTCTGATGCCGCATAGTTAAGCCAGTATCTGCTCCCTGCTTGTGTGTTGGAGGTCGCTGAGTAG
TGCGCGAGCAAAATTTAAGCTACAACAAGGCAAGGCTTGACCGACAATTGCATGAAGAATCTGCTTAGGG
TTAGGCGTTTTGCGCTGCTTCGCGATGTACGGGCCAGATATACGCGTT
